Addgene plasmid #98383: YAF2_pLX307
Purpose: Lentiviral expression of YAF2
Depositing lab: William Hahn & Sefi Rosenbluh. Depositing organization: Monash University. Publication: Genetic and Proteomic Interrogation of Lower Confidence Candidate Genes Reveals Signaling Networks in beta-Catenin-Active Cancers. Rosenbluh J, Mercer J, Shrestha Y, Oliver R, Tamayo P, Doench JG, Tirosh I, Piccioni F, Hartenian E, Horn H, Fagbami L, Root DE, Jaffe J, Lage K, Boehm JS, Hahn WC. Cell Syst. 2016 Sep 28;3(3):302-316.e4. doi: 10.1016/j.cels.2016.09.001. PubMed 27684187.
Backbone
  Vector backbone: pLX307
  Backbone manufacturer: David Root (Addgene plasmid # 41392)
  Vector type: Mammalian Expression, Lentiviral
  Selectable markers: Puromycin
Growth in bacteria
  Bacterial resistance: Ampicillin, 100 μg/mL
  Growth temperature: 37°C
  Growth strain: NEB Stable
  Copy number: High Copy
Gene/Insert
  Gene/Insert name: YAF2
  Species: H. sapiens (human)
  Entrez Gene: YAF2
  Promoter: E1Fa
  Tag / fusion protein: V5 (C terminal on backbone)
  Cloning method: Gateway Cloning
  Sequencing primers: 5′ TTCTTCCATTTCAGGTGTCGTGAG; 3′ GTGGATACGCTGCTTTAATGCCTT
Terms and licenses: Academic/Nonprofit Terms; Industry Terms: Not Available to Industry
How to cite: YAF2_pLX307 was a gift from William Hahn & Sefi Rosenbluh (Addgene plasmid # 98383 ; http://n2t.net/addgene:98383 ; RRID:Addgene_98383)
