[The description below was written by a language model from this plasmid's Addgene catalogue record and pLannotate feature annotations shown in this document.]
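Description:
YAF2_pLX307 is a lentiviral mammalian expression plasmid carrying the human YAF2 open reading frame in the pLX307 Gateway destination backbone. It is propagated in E. coli through a high-copy ColE1/pUC-type origin with ampicillin selection (AmpR, β-lactamase); an f1 origin and remnants of a lac/lacZα cloning region with T7 and T3 promoters are also present in the bacterial portion of the backbone.

The viral cassette has a self-inactivating, third-generation-style layout. An RSV promoter fused to a truncated HIV-1 5' LTR drives genomic RNA production in packaging cells, followed by the Ψ packaging signal with a partial gag sequence, the Rev response element for Rev-dependent nuclear export, and a cPPT/CTS that aids nuclear import of the provirus. The cassette ends in a ΔU3 3' LTR, which inactivates LTR promoter activity after integration, with an SV40 poly(A) signal downstream. Two expression units lie between the LTRs. An SV40 early promoter drives puromycin N-acetyltransferase for selecting transduced cells. The EF-1α promoter (listed as "E1Fa" in the catalogue) drives YAF2, which is flanked by the attB1 and attB2 sites left by Gateway recombination and is followed by a backbone-encoded C-terminal V5 epitope tag for detection. A WPRE downstream enhances transcript expression.

The depositor sequence and the repository's sequencing result give the same feature order. They differ by about 60 nt between the V5 tag and WPRE, where the sequenced record has a short match annotated as a U6 promoter fragment. The construct is intended for stable, constitutive expression of V5-tagged YAF2 in mammalian cells and comes from a study of candidate genes in β-catenin-active cancers.
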