Features (pLannotate 1.2.2; 33 found; start..end, strand, type, name):
     25..91      +  CDS            small t antigen (fragment): SV40 (simian virus 40) small t antigen
     98..1276    +  promoter       EF-1α promoter: strong constitutive promoter for human elongation factor EF-1α
   1297..1314    +  protein_bind   attB1 (fragment): mutant version of attB; core recombination site for the Gateway® BP reaction BP Clonase™
   1320..1931    +  CDS            YAF2: YAF2_HUMAN - Experimental evidence at protein level: Swiss-Prot protein existence level 1. Binds to MYC and inhibits MYC-mediated transactivation. Also binds to MYCN and enhances MYCN-dependent transcriptional activation. Increases calpain 2-mediated proteolysis of YY1 in vitro. Component of the E2F6.com-1 complex, a repressive complex that methylates 'Lys-9' of histone H3, suggesting that it is involved in chromatin-remodeling. From Homo sapiens (Human).
   1933..1957    -  protein_bind   attB2: mutant version of attB; recombination site for the Gateway® BP reaction BP Clonase™
   1965..2006    +  CDS            V5 tag: epitope tag from simian virus 5
   2057..2645    +  misc_feature   WPRE: woodchuck hepatitis virus posttranscriptional regulatory element
   2696..2715    +  misc_feature   cPPT/CTS (fragment): central polypurine tract and central termination sequence of HIV-1
   2717..2950    +  LTR            3' LTR (ΔU3): self-inactivating 3' long terminal repeat (LTR) from HIV-1
   3028..3149    +  polyA_signal   SV40 poly(A) signal: SV40 polyadenylation signal
   3189..3324    +  rep_origin     SV40 ori: SV40 origin of replication
   3345..3363    -  promoter       T7 promoter: promoter for bacteriophage T7 RNA polymerase
   3371..3526    +  CDS            lacZα (fragment): LacZα fragment of β-galactosidase; lacZ fragment
   3531..3959    +  rep_origin     f1 ori (sequence partly withheld): f1 bacteriophage origin of replication; arrow indicates direction of (+) strand synthesis
   4012..4116    +  promoter       AmpR promoter: bla
   4117..4977    +  CDS            AmpR: β-lactamase; bla; confers resistance to ampicillin, carbenicillin, and related antibiotics
   5148..5736    +  rep_origin     ori: high-copy-number ColE1/pMB1/pBR322/pUC origin of replication
   5919..6011    +  CDS            lacI (fragment): lac repressor; lacI; The lac repressor binds to the lac operator to inhibit transcription in E. coli. This inhibition can be relieved by adding lactose or isopropyl-β-D-thiogalactopyranoside (IPTG).
   6024..6045    +  protein_bind   CAP binding site: CAP binding activates transcription in the presence of cAMP. E. coli catabolite activator protein
   6060..6090    +  promoter       lac promoter: promoter for the E. coli lac operon
   6098..6114    +  protein_bind   lac operator: The lac repressor binds to the lac operator to inhibit transcription in E. coli. This inhibition can be relieved by adding lactose or isopropyl-β-D-thiogalactopyranoside (IPTG). lac repressor encoded by lacI
   6159..6177    +  promoter       T3 promoter: promoter for bacteriophage T3 RNA polymerase
   6205..6431    +  promoter       RSV promoter: Rous sarcoma virus enhancer/promoter
   6432..6612    +  LTR            5' LTR (truncated): truncated 5' long terminal repeat (LTR) from HIV-1
   6659..6784    +  misc_feature   HIV-1 Ψ: packaging signal of human immunodeficiency virus type 1
   6768..7131    +  CDS            HIV-1 gag (fragment): gag protein from human immunodeficiency virus 1; gag
   7277..7510    +  misc_feature   RRE: The Rev response element (RRE) of HIV-1 allows for Rev-dependent mRNA export from the nucleus to the cytoplasm.
   7887..7913    +  CDS            Rev (fragment): human immunodeficiency virus 1 (HIV-1) Rev protein; rev; enhances nuclear export of unspliced and incompletely spliced viral mRNAs
   7920..7943    +  promoter       SV40 promoter (fragment): SV40 early promoter
   7944..8015    +  promoter       SV40 promoter (fragment): SV40 enhancer and early promoter
   8039..8174    +  rep_origin     SV40 ori: SV40 origin of replication
   8220..8816    +  CDS            PuroR (fragment): puromycin N-acetyltransferase; pac from Streptomyces; confers resistance to puromycin
   8865..8982    +  misc_feature   cPPT/CTS: central polypurine tract and central termination sequence of HIV-1
>Addgene plasmid #98383 | YAF2_pLX307 | depositor full sequence | sequence record 180288 | Full Sequence
GGCTCGAGGCCTGCAGGTGCAAAGATGGATAAAGTTTTAAACAGAGAGGAATCTTTGCAGCTAATGGACC
TTCTAGGTCTTGAAAGGAGTGGGAATTGGCTCCGGTGCCCGTCAGTGGGCAGAGCGCACATCGCCCACAG
TCCCCGAGAAGTTGGGGGGAGGGGTCGGCAATTGAACCGGTGCCTAGAGAAGGTGGCGCGGGGTAAACTG
GGAAAGTGATGTCGTGTACTGGCTCCGCCTTTTTCCCGAGGGTGGGGGAGAACCGTATATAAGTGCAGTA
GTCGCCGTGAACGTTCTTTTTCGCAACGGGTTTGCCGCCAGAACACAGGTAAGTGCCGTGTGTGGTTCCC
GCGGGCCTGGCCTCTTTACGGGTTATGGCCCTTGCGTGCCTTGAATTACTTCCACCTGGCTGCAGTACGT
GATTCTTGATCCCGAGCTTCGGGTTGGAAGTGGGTGGGAGAGTTCGAGGCCTTGCGCTTAAGGAGCCCCT
TCGCCTCGTGCTTGAGTTGAGGCCTGGCCTGGGCGCTGGGGCCGCCGCGTGCGAATCTGGTGGCACCTTC
GCGCCTGTCTCGCTGCTTTCGATAAGTCTCTAGCCATTTAAAATTTTTGATGACCTGCTGCGACGCTTTT
TTTCTGGCAAGATAGTCTTGTAAATGCGGGCCAAGATCTGCACACTGGTATTTCGGTTTTTGGGGCCGCG
GGCGGCGACGGGGCCCGTGCGTCCCAGCGCACATGTTCGGCGAGGCGGGGCCTGCGAGCGCGGCCACCGA
GAATCGGACGGGGGTAGTCTCAAGCTGGCCGGCCTGCTCTGGTGCCTGGCCTCGCGCCGCCGTGTATCGC
CCCGCCCTGGGCGGCAAGGCTGGCCCGGTCGGCACCAGTTGCGTGAGCGGAAAGATGGCCGCTTCCCGGC
CCTGCTGCAGGGAGCTCAAAATGGAGGACGCGGCGCTCGGGAGAGCGGGCGGGTGAGTCACCCACACAAA
GGAAAAGGGCCTTTCCGTCCTCAGCCGTCGCTTCATGTGACTCCACGGAGTACCGGGCGCCGTCCAGGCA
CCTCGATTAGTTCTCGAGCTTTTGGAGTACGTCGTCTTTAGGTTGGGGGGAGGGGTTTTATGCGATGGAG
TTTCCCCACACTGAGTGGGTGGAGACTGAAGTTAGGCCAGCTTGGCACTTGATGTAATTCTCCTTGGAAT
TTGCCCTTTTTGAGTTTGGATCTTGGTTCATTCTCAAGCCTCAGACAGTGGTTCAAAGTTTTTTTCTTCC
ATTTCAGGTGTCGTGAGGCTAGCATCGATTGATCAACAAGTTTGTACAAAAAAGTTGGCATGGGAGACAA
GAAGAGCCCCACCAGGCCGAAGCGGCAGCCGAAGCCGTCCTCGGATGAGGGTTACTGGGACTGTAGCGTC
TGCACCTTCCGGAACAGCGCCGAGGCCTTCAAGTGCATGATGTGCGATGTGCGGAAGGGCACCTCCACCC
GATCCACATTGTTTGAAGTTATTGTGAGTGCCTCGAGGACCAAGGAACCGTTGAAATTTCCAATTTCAGG
AAGGAAACCTCGACCTGTCTCCCAGTTGGTTGCACAGCAGGTTACTCAGCAGTTTGTGCCTCCTACACAG
TCAAAGAAAGAGAAAAAAGATAAAGTAGAAAAAGAAAAAAGTGAAAAGGAAACAACTAGCAAAAAGAATA
GCCATAAGAAAACCAGGCCAAGATTGAAAAATGTGGATCGGAGTAGTGCTCAGCATTTGGAAGTTACTGT
TGGAGATCTGACAGTCATTATTACAGACTTTAAGGAGAAAACAAAGTCACCGCCTGCATCTAGTGCTGCT
TCTGCAGATCAACACAGTCAAAGCGGCTCTAGCTCTGATAACACAGAGAGAGGAATGTCCAGGTCATCTT
CACCCAGAGGAGAAGCCTCATCATTGAATGGAGAATCTCATTACCCAACTTTCTTGTACAAAGTGGTTGA
TATCGGTAAGCCTATCCCTAACCCTCTCCTCGGTCTCGATTCTACGTAGTAATGAACTAGTACCGGTTAA
GTCGACAATCAACGCGTTAAGTCGACAATCAACCTCTGGATTACAAAATTTGTGAAAGATTGACTGGTAT
TCTTAACTATGTTGCTCCTTTTACGCTATGTGGATACGCTGCTTTAATGCCTTTGTATCATGCTATTGCT
TCCCGTATGGCTTTCATTTTCTCCTCCTTGTATAAATCCTGGTTGCTGTCTCTTTATGAGGAGTTGTGGC
CCGTTGTCAGGCAACGTGGCGTGGTGTGCACTGTGTTTGCTGACGCAACCCCCACTGGTTGGGGCATTGC
CACCACCTGTCAGCTCCTTTCCGGGACTTTCGCTTTCCCCCTCCCTATTGCCACGGCGGAACTCATCGCC
GCCTGCCTTGCCCGCTGCTGGACAGGGGCTCGGCTGTTGGGCACTGACAATTCCGTGGTGTTGTCGGGGA
AATCATCGTCCTTTCCTTGGCTGCTCGCCTGTGTTGCCACCTGGATTCTGCGCGGGACGTCCTTCTGCTA
CGTCCCTTCGGCCCTCAATCCAGCGGACCTTCCTTCCCGCGGCCTGCTGCCGGCTCTGCGGCCTCTTCCG
CGTCTTCGCCTTCGCCCTCAGACGAGTCGGATCTCCCTTTGGGCCGCCTCCCCGCGTCGACTTTAAGACC
AATGACTTACAAGGCAGCTGTAGATCTTAGCCACTTTTTAAAAGAAAAGGGGGGACTGGAAGGGCTAATT
CACTCCCAACGAAGACAAGATCTGCTTTTTGCTTGTACTGGGTCTCTCTGGTTAGACCAGATCTGAGCCT
GGGAGCTCTCTGGCTAACTAGGGAACCCACTGCTTAAGCCTCAATAAAGCTTGCCTTGAGTGCTTCAAGT
AGTGTGTGCCCGTCTGTTGTGTGACTCTGGTAACTAGAGATCCCTCAGACCCTTTTAGTCAGTGTGGAAA
ATCTCTAGCAGTACGTATAGTAGTTCATGTCATCTTATTATTCAGTATTTATAACTTGCAAAGAAATGAA
TATCAGAGAGTGAGAGGAACTTGTTTATTGCAGCTTATAATGGTTACAAATAAAGCAATAGCATCACAAA
TTTCACAAATAAAGCATTTTTTTCACTGCATTCTAGTTGTGGTTTGTCCAAACTCATCAATGTATCTTAT
CATGTCTGGCTCTAGCTATCCCGCCCCTAACTCCGCCCATCCCGCCCCTAACTCCGCCCAGTTCCGCCCA
TTCTCCGCCCCATGGCTGACTAATTTTTTTTATTTATGCAGAGGCCGAGGCCGCCTCGGCCTCTGAGCTA
TTCCAGAAGTAGTGAGGAGGCTTTTTTGGAGGCCTAGGGACGTACCCAATTCGCCCTATAGTGAGTCGTA
TTACGCGCGCTCACTGGCCGTCGTTTTACAACGTCGTGACTGGGAAAACCCTGGCGTTACCCAACTTAAT
CGCCTTGCAGCACATCCCCCTTTCGCCAGCTGGCGTAATAGCGAAGAGGCCCGCACCGATCGCCCTTCCC
AACAGTTGCGCAGCCTGAATGGCGAATGGG
[124 nt withheld, positions 3531-3654]
C
[91 nt withheld, positions 3656-3746]
A
[49 nt withheld, positions 3748-3796]
CCTTTGACGTTGGAGTCCACGTTCTTT
[37 nt withheld, positions 3824-3860]
ACCCTATCTCGGTCTATTCTTTTGATTTATAAGGGATTTTGCCGATTTCGGCCTATTGGTTAAAAAATGA
GCTGATTTAACAAAAATTTAACGCGAATTTTAACAAAATATTAACGCTTACAATTTAGGTGGCACTTTTC
GGGGAAATGTGCGCGGAACCCCTATTTGTTTATTTTTCTAAATACATTCAAATATGTATCCGCTCATGAG
ACAATAACCCTGATAAATGCTTCAATAATATTGAAAAAGGAAGAGTATGAGTATTCAACATTTCCGTGTC
GCCCTTATTCCCTTTTTTGCGGCATTTTGCCTTCCTGTTTTTGCTCACCCAGAAACGCTGGTGAAAGTAA
AAGATGCTGAAGATCAGTTGGGTGCACGAGTGGGTTACATCGAACTGGATCTCAACAGCGGTAAGATCCT
TGAGAGTTTTCGCCCCGAAGAACGTTTTCCAATGATGAGCACTTTTAAAGTTCTGCTATGTGGCGCGGTA
TTATCCCGTATTGACGCCGGGCAAGAGCAACTCGGTCGCCGCATACACTATTCTCAGAATGACTTGGTTG
AGTACTCACCAGTCACAGAAAAGCATCTTACGGATGGCATGACAGTAAGAGAATTATGCAGTGCTGCCAT
AACCATGAGTGATAACACTGCGGCCAACTTACTTCTGACAACGATCGGAGGACCGAAGGAGCTAACCGCT
TTTTTGCACAACATGGGGGATCATGTAACTCGCCTTGATCGTTGGGAACCGGAGCTGAATGAAGCCATAC
CAAACGACGAGCGTGACACCACGATGCCTGTAGCAATGGCAACAACGTTGCGCAAACTATTAACTGGCGA
ACTACTTACTCTAGCTTCCCGGCAACAATTAATAGACTGGATGGAGGCGGATAAAGTTGCAGGACCACTT
CTGCGCTCGGCCCTTCCGGCTGGCTGGTTTATTGCTGATAAATCTGGAGCCGGTGAGCGTGGGTCTCGCG
GTATCATTGCAGCACTGGGGCCAGATGGTAAGCCCTCCCGTATCGTAGTTATCTACACGACGGGGAGTCA
GGCAACTATGGATGAACGAAATAGACAGATCGCTGAGATAGGTGCCTCACTGATTAAGCATTGGTAACTG
TCAGACCAAGTTTACTCATATATACTTTAGATTGATTTAAAACTTCATTTTTAATTTAAAAGGATCTAGG
TGAAGATCCTTTTTGATAATCTCATGACCAAAATCCCTTAACGTGAGTTTTCGTTCCACTGAGCGTCAGA
CCCCGTAGAAAAGATCAAAGGATCTTCTTGAGATCCTTTTTTTCTGCGCGTAATCTGCTGCTTGCAAACA
AAAAAACCACCGCTACCAGCGGTGGTTTGTTTGCCGGATCAAGAGCTACCAACTCTTTTTCCGAAGGTAA
CTGGCTTCAGCAGAGCGCAGATACCAAATACTGTTCTTCTAGTGTAGCCGTAGTTAGGCCACCACTTCAA
GAACTCTGTAGCACCGCCTACATACCTCGCTCTGCTAATCCTGTTACCAGTGGCTGCTGCCAGTGGCGAT
AAGTCGTGTCTTACCGGGTTGGACTCAAGACGATAGTTACCGGATAAGGCGCAGCGGTCGGGCTGAACGG
GGGGTTCGTGCACACAGCCCAGCTTGGAGCGAACGACCTACACCGAACTGAGATACCTACAGCGTGAGCT
ATGAGAAAGCGCCACGCTTCCCGAAGGGAGAAAGGCGGACAGGTATCCGGTAAGCGGCAGGGTCGGAACA
GGAGAGCGCACGAGGGAGCTTCCAGGGGGAAACGCCTGGTATCTTTATAGTCCTGTCGGGTTTCGCCACC
TCTGACTTGAGCGTCGATTTTTGTGATGCTCGTCAGGGGGGCGGAGCCTATGGAAAAACGCCAGCAACGC
GGCCTTTTTACGGTTCCTGGCCTTTTGCTGGCCTTTTGCTCACATGTTCTTTCCTGCGTTATCCCCTGAT
TCTGTGGATAACCGTATTACCGCCTTTGAGTGAGCTGATACCGCTCGCCGCAGCCGAACGACCGAGCGCA
GCGAGTCAGTGAGCGAGGAAGCGGAAGAGCGCCCAATACGCAAACCGCCTCTCCCCGCGCGTTGGCCGAT
TCATTAATGCAGCTGGCACGACAGGTTTCCCGACTGGAAAGCGGGCAGTGAGCGCAACGCAATTAATGTG
AGTTAGCTCACTCATTAGGCACCCCAGGCTTTACACTTTATGCTTCCGGCTCGTATGTTGTGTGGAATTG
TGAGCGGATAACAATTTCACACAGGAAACAGCTATGACCATGATTACGCCAAGCGCGCAATTAACCCTCA
CTAAAGGGAACAAAAGCTGGAGCTGCAAGCTTAATGTAGTCTTATGCAATACTCTTGTAGTCTTGCAACA
TGGTAACGATGAGTTAGCAACATGCCTTACAAGGAGAGAAAAAGCACCGTGCATGCCGATTGGTGGAAGT
AAGGTGGTACGATCGTGCCTTATTAGGAAGGCAACAGACGGGTCTGACATGGATTGGACGAACCACTGAA
TTGCCGCATTGCAGAGATATTGTATTTAAGTGCCTAGCTCGATACATAAACGGGTCTCTCTGGTTAGACC
AGATCTGAGCCTGGGAGCTCTCTGGCTAACTAGGGAACCCACTGCTTAAGCCTCAATAAAGCTTGCCTTG
AGTGCTTCAAGTAGTGTGTGCCCGTCTGTTGTGTGACTCTGGTAACTAGAGATCCCTCAGACCCTTTTAG
TCAGTGTGGAAAATCTCTAGCAGTGGCGCCCGAACAGGGACTTGAAAGCGAAAGGGAAACCAGAGGAGCT
CTCTCGACGCAGGACTCGGCTTGCTGAAGCGCGCACGGCAAGAGGCGAGGGGCGGCGACTGGTGAGTACG
CCAAAAATTTTGACTAGCGGAGGCTAGAAGGAGAGAGATGGGTGCGAGAGCGTCAGTATTAAGCGGGGGA
GAATTAGATCGCGATGGGAAAAAATTCGGTTAAGGCCAGGGGGAAAGAAAAAATATAAATTAAAACATAT
AGTATGGGCAAGCAGGGAGCTAGAACGATTCGCAGTTAATCCTGGCCTGTTAGAAACATCAGAAGGCTGT
AGACAAATACTGGGACAGCTACAACCATCCCTTCAGACAGGATCAGAAGAACTTAGATCATTATATAATA
CAGTAGCAACCCTCTATTGTGTGCATCAAAGGATAGAGATAAAAGACACCAAGGAAGCTTTAGACAAGAT
AGAGGAAGAGCAAAACAAAAGTAAGACCACCGCACAGCAAGCGGCCGCTGATCTTCAGACCTGGAGGAGG
AGATATGAGGGACAATTGGAGAAGTGAATTATATAAATATAAAGTAGTAAAAATTGAACCATTAGGAGTA
GCACCCACCAAGGCAAAGAGAAGAGTGGTGCAGAGAGAAAAAAGAGCAGTGGGAATAGGAGCTTTGTTCC
TTGGGTTCTTGGGAGCAGCAGGAAGCACTATGGGCGCAGCGTCAATGACGCTGACGGTACAGGCCAGACA
ATTATTGTCTGGTATAGTGCAGCAGCAGAACAATTTGCTGAGGGCTATTGAGGCGCAACAGCATCTGTTG
CAACTCACAGTCTGGGGCATCAAGCAGCTCCAGGCAAGAATCCTGGCTGTGGAAAGATACCTAAAGGATC
AACAGCTCCTGGGGATTTGGGGTTGCTCTGGAAAACTCATTTGCACCACTGCTGTGCCTTGGAATGCTAG
TTGGAGTAATAAATCTCTGGAACAGATTTGGAATCACACGACCTGGATGGAGTGGGACAGAGAAATTAAC
AATTACACAAGCTTAATACACTCCTTAATTGAAGAATCGCAAAACCAGCAAGAAAAGAATGAACAAGAAT
TATTGGAATTAGATAAATGGGCAAGTTTGTGGAATTGGTTTAACATAACAAATTGGCTGTGGTATATAAA
ATTATTCATAATGATAGTAGGAGGCTTGGTAGGTTTAAGAATAGTTTTTGCTGTACTTTCTATAGTGAAT
AGAGTTAGGCAGGGATATTCACCATTATCGTTTCAGACCCACCTCCCAACCCCGAGGGGACCCATGCATT
GCATCTCAATTAGTCAGCAACCAGGTGTGGAAAGTCCCCAGGCTCCCCAGCAGGCAGAAGTATGCAAAGC
ATGCGTCTCAATTAGTCAGCAACCATAGTCCCGCCCCTAACTCCGCCCATCCCGCCCCTAACTCCGCCCA
GTTCCGCCCATTCTCCGCCCCATGGCTGACTAATTTTTTTTATTTATGCAGAGGCCGAGGCCGCCTCGGC
CTCTGAGCTATTCCAGAAGTAGTGAGGAGGCTTTTTTGGAGGCCTAGGCTTTTGCAAAAAGCTTTCTAGA
GGTACCACCGGAGCTTACCATGACCGAGTACAAGCCCACGGTGCGCCTCGCCACCCGCGACGACGTCCCC
AGGGCCGTACGCACCCTCGCCGCCGCGTTCGCCGACTACCCCGCCACGCGCCACACCGTCGATCCGGACC
GCCACATCGAGCGGGTCACCGAGCTGCAAGAACTCTTCCTCACGCGCGTCGGGCTCGACATCGGCAAGGT
GTGGGTCGCGGACGACGGCGCCGCCGTGGCGGTCTGGACCACGCCGGAGAGCGTCGAAGCGGGGGCGGTG
TTCGCCGAGATCGGCCCGCGCATGGCCGAGTTGAGCGGTTCCCGGCTGGCCGCGCAGCAACAGATGGAAG
GCCTCCTGGCGCCGCACCGGCCCAAGGAGCCCGCGTGGTTCCTGGCCACCGTCGGCGTCTCGCCCGACCA
CCAGGGCAAGGGTCTGGGCAGCGCCGTCGTGCTCCCCGGAGTGGAGGCGGCCGAGCGCGCCGGGGTGCCC
GCCTTCCTGGAGACCTCCGCGCCCCGCAACCTCCCCTTCTACGAGCGGCTCGGCTTCACCGTCACCGCCG
ACGTCGAGGTGCCCGAAGGACCGCGCACCTGGTGCATGACCCGCAAGCCCGGTGCCAGTTAACGAATTCT
AGATCTTGAGACAAATGGCAGTATTCATCCACAATTTTAAAAGAAAAGGGGGGATTGGGGGGTACAGTGC
AGGGGAAAGAATAGTAGACATAATAGCAACAGACATACAAACTAAAGAATTACAAAAACAAATTACAAAA
ATTCAAAATTTTCGGGTTTATTACAGGGACAGCAGAGATCCACTTTGGCGCC
