Features (pLannotate 1.2.2; 34 found; start..end, strand, type, name):
     25..91      +  CDS            small t antigen (fragment): SV40 (simian virus 40) small t antigen
     98..1276    +  promoter       EF-1α promoter: strong constitutive promoter for human elongation factor EF-1α
   1297..1314    +  protein_bind   attB1 (fragment): mutant version of attB; core recombination site for the Gateway® BP reaction BP Clonase™
   1320..1931    +  CDS            YAF2: YAF2_HUMAN - Experimental evidence at protein level: Swiss-Prot protein existence level 1. Binds to MYC and inhibits MYC-mediated transactivation. Also binds to MYCN and enhances MYCN-dependent transcriptional activation. Increases calpain 2-mediated proteolysis of YY1 in vitro. Component of the E2F6.com-1 complex, a repressive complex that methylates 'Lys-9' of histone H3, suggesting that it is involved in chromatin-remodeling. From Homo sapiens (Human).
   1933..1957    -  protein_bind   attB2: mutant version of attB; recombination site for the Gateway® BP reaction BP Clonase™
   1965..2006    +  CDS            V5 tag: epitope tag from simian virus 5
   2022..2075    +  promoter       U6 promoter (fragment): RNA polymerase III promoter for human U6 snRNA
   2117..2705    +  misc_feature   WPRE: woodchuck hepatitis virus posttranscriptional regulatory element
   2756..2775    +  misc_feature   cPPT/CTS (fragment): central polypurine tract and central termination sequence of HIV-1
   2777..3010    +  LTR            3' LTR (ΔU3): self-inactivating 3' long terminal repeat (LTR) from HIV-1
   3088..3209    +  polyA_signal   SV40 poly(A) signal: SV40 polyadenylation signal
   3249..3384    +  rep_origin     SV40 ori: SV40 origin of replication
   3405..3423    -  promoter       T7 promoter: promoter for bacteriophage T7 RNA polymerase
   3431..3586    +  CDS            lacZα (fragment): LacZα fragment of β-galactosidase; lacZ fragment
   3591..4019    +  rep_origin     f1 ori (sequence partly withheld): f1 bacteriophage origin of replication; arrow indicates direction of (+) strand synthesis
   4072..4176    +  promoter       AmpR promoter: bla
   4177..5037    +  CDS            AmpR: β-lactamase; bla; confers resistance to ampicillin, carbenicillin, and related antibiotics
   5208..5796    +  rep_origin     ori: high-copy-number ColE1/pMB1/pBR322/pUC origin of replication
   5979..6071    +  CDS            lacI (fragment): lac repressor; lacI; The lac repressor binds to the lac operator to inhibit transcription in E. coli. This inhibition can be relieved by adding lactose or isopropyl-β-D-thiogalactopyranoside (IPTG).
   6084..6105    +  protein_bind   CAP binding site: CAP binding activates transcription in the presence of cAMP. E. coli catabolite activator protein
   6120..6150    +  promoter       lac promoter: promoter for the E. coli lac operon
   6158..6174    +  protein_bind   lac operator: The lac repressor binds to the lac operator to inhibit transcription in E. coli. This inhibition can be relieved by adding lactose or isopropyl-β-D-thiogalactopyranoside (IPTG). lac repressor encoded by lacI
   6219..6237    +  promoter       T3 promoter: promoter for bacteriophage T3 RNA polymerase
   6265..6491    +  promoter       RSV promoter: Rous sarcoma virus enhancer/promoter
   6492..6672    +  LTR            5' LTR (truncated): truncated 5' long terminal repeat (LTR) from HIV-1
   6719..6844    +  misc_feature   HIV-1 Ψ: packaging signal of human immunodeficiency virus type 1
   6828..7191    +  CDS            HIV-1 gag (fragment): gag protein from human immunodeficiency virus 1; gag
   7337..7570    +  misc_feature   RRE: The Rev response element (RRE) of HIV-1 allows for Rev-dependent mRNA export from the nucleus to the cytoplasm.
   7947..7973    +  CDS            Rev (fragment): human immunodeficiency virus 1 (HIV-1) Rev protein; rev; enhances nuclear export of unspliced and incompletely spliced viral mRNAs
   7980..8003    +  promoter       SV40 promoter (fragment): SV40 early promoter
   8004..8075    +  promoter       SV40 promoter (fragment): SV40 enhancer and early promoter
   8099..8234    +  rep_origin     SV40 ori: SV40 origin of replication
   8280..8876    +  CDS            PuroR (fragment): puromycin N-acetyltransferase; pac from Streptomyces; confers resistance to puromycin
   8925..9042    +  misc_feature   cPPT/CTS: central polypurine tract and central termination sequence of HIV-1
>Addgene plasmid #98383 | YAF2_pLX307 | addgene full sequence | sequence record 190406 | Addgene NGS Result
GGCTCGAGGCCTGCAGGTGCAAAGATGGATAAAGTTTTAAACAGAGAGGAATCTTTGCAGCTAATGGACC
TTCTAGGTCTTGAAAGGAGTGGGAATTGGCTCCGGTGCCCGTCAGTGGGCAGAGCGCACATCGCCCACAG
TCCCCGAGAAGTTGGGGGGAGGGGTCGGCAATTGAACCGGTGCCTAGAGAAGGTGGCGCGGGGTAAACTG
GGAAAGTGATGTCGTGTACTGGCTCCGCCTTTTTCCCGAGGGTGGGGGAGAACCGTATATAAGTGCAGTA
GTCGCCGTGAACGTTCTTTTTCGCAACGGGTTTGCCGCCAGAACACAGGTAAGTGCCGTGTGTGGTTCCC
GCGGGCCTGGCCTCTTTACGGGTTATGGCCCTTGCGTGCCTTGAATTACTTCCACCTGGCTGCAGTACGT
GATTCTTGATCCCGAGCTTCGGGTTGGAAGTGGGTGGGAGAGTTCGAGGCCTTGCGCTTAAGGAGCCCCT
TCGCCTCGTGCTTGAGTTGAGGCCTGGCCTGGGCGCTGGGGCCGCCGCGTGCGAATCTGGTGGCACCTTC
GCGCCTGTCTCGCTGCTTTCGATAAGTCTCTAGCCATTTAAAATTTTTGATGACCTGCTGCGACGCTTTT
TTTCTGGCAAGATAGTCTTGTAAATGCGGGCCAAGATCTGCACACTGGTATTTCGGTTTTTGGGGCCGCG
GGCGGCGACGGGGCCCGTGCGTCCCAGCGCACATGTTCGGCGAGGCGGGGCCTGCGAGCGCGGCCACCGA
GAATCGGACGGGGGTAGTCTCAAGCTGGCCGGCCTGCTCTGGTGCCTGGCCTCGCGCCGCCGTGTATCGC
CCCGCCCTGGGCGGCAAGGCTGGCCCGGTCGGCACCAGTTGCGTGAGCGGAAAGATGGCCGCTTCCCGGC
CCTGCTGCAGGGAGCTCAAAATGGAGGACGCGGCGCTCGGGAGAGCGGGCGGGTGAGTCACCCACACAAA
GGAAAAGGGCCTTTCCGTCCTCAGCCGTCGCTTCATGTGACTCCACGGAGTACCGGGCGCCGTCCAGGCA
CCTCGATTAGTTCTCGAGCTTTTGGAGTACGTCGTCTTTAGGTTGGGGGGAGGGGTTTTATGCGATGGAG
TTTCCCCACACTGAGTGGGTGGAGACTGAAGTTAGGCCAGCTTGGCACTTGATGTAATTCTCCTTGGAAT
TTGCCCTTTTTGAGTTTGGATCTTGGTTCATTCTCAAGCCTCAGACAGTGGTTCAAAGTTTTTTTCTTCC
ATTTCAGGTGTCGTGAGGCTAGCATCGATTGATCAACAAGTTTGTACAAAAAAGTTGGCATGGGAGACAA
GAAGAGCCCCACCAGGCCGAAGCGGCAGCCGAAGCCGTCCTCGGATGAGGGTTACTGGGACTGTAGCGTC
TGCACCTTCCGGAACAGCGCCGAGGCCTTCAAGTGCATGATGTGCGATGTGCGGAAGGGCACCTCCACCC
GATCCACATTGTTTGAAGTTATTGTGAGTGCCTCGAGGACCAAGGAACCGTTGAAATTTCCAATTTCAGG
AAGGAAACCTCGACCTGTCTCCCAGTTGGTTGCACAGCAGGTTACTCAGCAGTTTGTGCCTCCTACACAG
TCAAAGAAAGAGAAAAAAGATAAAGTAGAAAAAGAAAAAAGTGAAAAGGAAACAACTAGCAAAAAGAATA
GCCATAAGAAAACCAGGCCAAGATTGAAAAATGTGGATCGGAGTAGTGCTCAGCATTTGGAAGTTACTGT
TGGAGATCTGACAGTCATTATTACAGACTTTAAGGAGAAAACAAAGTCACCGCCTGCATCTAGTGCTGCC
TCTGCAGATCAACACAGTCAAAGCGGCTCTAGCTCTGATAACACAGAGAGAGGAATGTCCAGGTCATCTT
CACCCAGAGGAGAAGCCTCATCATTGAATGGAGAATCTCATTACCCAACTTTCTTGTACAAAGTGGTTGA
TATCGGTAAGCCTATCCCTAACCCTCTCCTCGGTCTCGATTCTACGTAGTAATGAACTAGTCCGTAACTT
GAAAGTATTTCGATTTCTTGGCTTTATATATCTTGTGGAAAGGACGACGGTATTACTATGAGTGCGCAAC
CACGCGTTAAGTCGACAATCAACCTCTGGATTACAAAATTTGTGAAAGATTGACTGGTATTCTTAACTAT
GTTGCTCCTTTTACGCTATGTGGATACGCTGCTTTAATGCCTTTGTATCATGCTATTGCTTCCCGTATGG
CTTTCATTTTCTCCTCCTTGTATAAATCCTGGTTGCTGTCTCTTTATGAGGAGTTGTGGCCCGTTGTCAG
GCAACGTGGCGTGGTGTGCACTGTGTTTGCTGACGCAACCCCCACTGGTTGGGGCATTGCCACCACCTGT
CAGCTCCTTTCCGGGACTTTCGCTTTCCCCCTCCCTATTGCCACGGCGGAACTCATCGCCGCCTGCCTTG
CCCGCTGCTGGACAGGGGCTCGGCTGTTGGGCACTGACAATTCCGTGGTGTTGTCGGGGAAATCATCGTC
CTTTCCTTGGCTGCTCGCCTGTGTTGCCACCTGGATTCTGCGCGGGACGTCCTTCTGCTACGTCCCTTCG
GCCCTCAATCCAGCGGACCTTCCTTCCCGCGGCCTGCTGCCGGCTCTGCGGCCTCTTCCGCGTCTTCGCC
TTCGCCCTCAGACGAGTCGGATCTCCCTTTGGGCCGCCTCCCCGCGTCGACTTTAAGACCAATGACTTAC
AAGGCAGCTGTAGATCTTAGCCACTTTTTAAAAGAAAAGGGGGGACTGGAAGGGCTAATTCACTCCCAAC
GAAGACAAGATCTGCTTTTTGCTTGTACTGGGTCTCTCTGGTTAGACCAGATCTGAGCCTGGGAGCTCTC
TGGCTAACTAGGGAACCCACTGCTTAAGCCTCAATAAAGCTTGCCTTGAGTGCTTCAAGTAGTGTGTGCC
CGTCTGTTGTGTGACTCTGGTAACTAGAGATCCCTCAGACCCTTTTAGTCAGTGTGGAAAATCTCTAGCA
GTACGTATAGTAGTTCATGTCATCTTATTATTCAGTATTTATAACTTGCAAAGAAATGAATATCAGAGAG
TGAGAGGAACTTGTTTATTGCAGCTTATAATGGTTACAAATAAAGCAATAGCATCACAAATTTCACAAAT
AAAGCATTTTTTTCACTGCATTCTAGTTGTGGTTTGTCCAAACTCATCAATGTATCTTATCATGTCTGGC
TCTAGCTATCCCGCCCCTAACTCCGCCCATCCCGCCCCTAACTCCGCCCAGTTCCGCCCATTCTCCGCCC
CATGGCTGACTAATTTTTTTTATTTATGCAGAGGCCGAGGCCGCCTCGGCCTCTGAGCTATTCCAGAAGT
AGTGAGGAGGCTTTTTTGGAGGCCTAGGGACGTACCCAATTCGCCCTATAGTGAGTCGTATTACGCGCGC
TCACTGGCCGTCGTTTTACAACGTCGTGACTGGGAAAACCCTGGCGTTACCCAACTTAATCGCCTTGCAG
CACATCCCCCTTTCGCCAGCTGGCGTAATAGCGAAGAGGCCCGCACCGATCGCCCTTCCCAACAGTTGCG
CAGCCTGAATGGCGAATGGG
[124 nt withheld, positions 3591-3714]
C
[91 nt withheld, positions 3716-3806]
A
[49 nt withheld, positions 3808-3856]
CCTTTGACGTTGGAGTCCACGTTCTTT
[37 nt withheld, positions 3884-3920]
ACCCTATCTCGGTCTATTCTTTTGATTTATAAGGGATTTTGCCGATTTCGGCCTATTGGTTAAAAAATGA
GCTGATTTAACAAAAATTTAACGCGAATTTTAACAAAATATTAACGCTTACAATTTAGGTGGCACTTTTC
GGGGAAATGTGCGCGGAACCCCTATTTGTTTATTTTTCTAAATACATTCAAATATGTATCCGCTCATGAG
ACAATAACCCTGATAAATGCTTCAATAATATTGAAAAAGGAAGAGTATGAGTATTCAACATTTCCGTGTC
GCCCTTATTCCCTTTTTTGCGGCATTTTGCCTTCCTGTTTTTGCTCACCCAGAAACGCTGGTGAAAGTAA
AAGATGCTGAAGATCAGTTGGGTGCACGAGTGGGTTACATCGAACTGGATCTCAACAGCGGTAAGATCCT
TGAGAGTTTTCGCCCCGAAGAACGTTTTCCAATGATGAGCACTTTTAAAGTTCTGCTATGTGGCGCGGTA
TTATCCCGTATTGACGCCGGGCAAGAGCAACTCGGTCGCCGCATACACTATTCTCAGAATGACTTGGTTG
AGTACTCACCAGTCACAGAAAAGCATCTTACGGATGGCATGACAGTAAGAGAATTATGCAGTGCTGCCAT
AACCATGAGTGATAACACTGCGGCCAACTTACTTCTGACAACGATCGGAGGACCGAAGGAGCTAACCGCT
TTTTTGCACAACATGGGGGATCATGTAACTCGCCTTGATCGTTGGGAACCGGAGCTGAATGAAGCCATAC
CAAACGACGAGCGTGACACCACGATGCCTGTAGCAATGGCAACAACGTTGCGCAAACTATTAACTGGCGA
ACTACTTACTCTAGCTTCCCGGCAACAATTAATAGACTGGATGGAGGCGGATAAAGTTGCAGGACCACTT
CTGCGCTCGGCCCTTCCGGCTGGCTGGTTTATTGCTGATAAATCTGGAGCCGGTGAGCGTGGGTCTCGCG
GTATCATTGCAGCACTGGGGCCAGATGGTAAGCCCTCCCGTATCGTAGTTATCTACACGACGGGGAGTCA
GGCAACTATGGATGAACGAAATAGACAGATCGCTGAGATAGGTGCCTCACTGATTAAGCATTGGTAACTG
TCAGACCAAGTTTACTCATATATACTTTAGATTGATTTAAAACTTCATTTTTAATTTAAAAGGATCTAGG
TGAAGATCCTTTTTGATAATCTCATGACCAAAATCCCTTAACGTGAGTTTTCGTTCCACTGAGCGTCAGA
CCCCGTAGAAAAGATCAAAGGATCTTCTTGAGATCCTTTTTTTCTGCGCGTAATCTGCTGCTTGCAAACA
AAAAAACCACCGCTACCAGCGGTGGTTTGTTTGCCGGATCAAGAGCTACCAACTCTTTTTCCGAAGGTAA
CTGGCTTCAGCAGAGCGCAGATACCAAATACTGTTCTTCTAGTGTAGCCGTAGTTAGGCCACCACTTCAA
GAACTCTGTAGCACCGCCTACATACCTCGCTCTGCTAATCCTGTTACCAGTGGCTGCTGCCAGTGGCGAT
AAGTCGTGTCTTACCGGGTTGGACTCAAGACGATAGTTACCGGATAAGGCGCAGCGGTCGGGCTGAACGG
GGGGTTCGTGCACACAGCCCAGCTTGGAGCGAACGACCTACACCGAACTGAGATACCTACAGCGTGAGCT
ATGAGAAAGCGCCACGCTTCCCGAAGGGAGAAAGGCGGACAGGTATCCGGTAAGCGGCAGGGTCGGAACA
GGAGAGCGCACGAGGGAGCTTCCAGGGGGAAACGCCTGGTATCTTTATAGTCCTGTCGGGTTTCGCCACC
TCTGACTTGAGCGTCGATTTTTGTGATGCTCGTCAGGGGGGCGGAGCCTATGGAAAAACGCCAGCAACGC
GGCCTTTTTACGGTTCCTGGCCTTTTGCTGGCCTTTTGCTCACATGTTCTTTCCTGCGTTATCCCCTGAT
TCTGTGGATAACCGTATTACCGCCTTTGAGTGAGCTGATACCGCTCGCCGCAGCCGAACGACCGAGCGCA
GCGAGTCAGTGAGCGAGGAAGCGGAAGAGCGCCCAATACGCAAACCGCCTCTCCCCGCGCGTTGGCCGAT
TCATTAATGCAGCTGGCACGACAGGTTTCCCGACTGGAAAGCGGGCAGTGAGCGCAACGCAATTAATGTG
AGTTAGCTCACTCATTAGGCACCCCAGGCTTTACACTTTATGCTTCCGGCTCGTATGTTGTGTGGAATTG
TGAGCGGATAACAATTTCACACAGGAAACAGCTATGACCATGATTACGCCAAGCGCGCAATTAACCCTCA
CTAAAGGGAACAAAAGCTGGAGCTGCAAGCTTAATGTAGTCTTATGCAATACTCTTGTAGTCTTGCAACA
TGGTAACGATGAGTTAGCAACATGCCTTACAAGGAGAGAAAAAGCACCGTGCATGCCGATTGGTGGAAGT
AAGGTGGTACGATCGTGCCTTATTAGGAAGGCAACAGACGGGTCTGACATGGATTGGACGAACCACTGAA
TTGCCGCATTGCAGAGATATTGTATTTAAGTGCCTAGCTCGATACATAAACGGGTCTCTCTGGTTAGACC
AGATCTGAGCCTGGGAGCTCTCTGGCTAACTAGGGAACCCACTGCTTAAGCCTCAATAAAGCTTGCCTTG
AGTGCTTCAAGTAGTGTGTGCCCGTCTGTTGTGTGACTCTGGTAACTAGAGATCCCTCAGACCCTTTTAG
TCAGTGTGGAAAATCTCTAGCAGTGGCGCCCGAACAGGGACTTGAAAGCGAAAGGGAAACCAGAGGAGCT
CTCTCGACGCAGGACTCGGCTTGCTGAAGCGCGCACGGCAAGAGGCGAGGGGCGGCGACTGGTGAGTACG
CCAAAAATTTTGACTAGCGGAGGCTAGAAGGAGAGAGATGGGTGCGAGAGCGTCAGTATTAAGCGGGGGA
GAATTAGATCGCGATGGGAAAAAATTCGGTTAAGGCCAGGGGGAAAGAAAAAATATAAATTAAAACATAT
AGTATGGGCAAGCAGGGAGCTAGAACGATTCGCAGTTAATCCTGGCCTGTTAGAAACATCAGAAGGCTGT
AGACAAATACTGGGACAGCTACAACCATCCCTTCAGACAGGATCAGAAGAACTTAGATCATTATATAATA
CAGTAGCAACCCTCTATTGTGTGCATCAAAGGATAGAGATAAAAGACACCAAGGAAGCTTTAGACAAGAT
AGAGGAAGAGCAAAACAAAAGTAAGACCACCGCACAGCAAGCGGCCGCTGATCTTCAGACCTGGAGGAGG
AGATATGAGGGACAATTGGAGAAGTGAATTATATAAATATAAAGTAGTAAAAATTGAACCATTAGGAGTA
GCACCCACCAAGGCAAAGAGAAGAGTGGTGCAGAGAGAAAAAAGAGCAGTGGGAATAGGAGCTTTGTTCC
TTGGGTTCTTGGGAGCAGCAGGAAGCACTATGGGCGCAGCGTCAATGACGCTGACGGTACAGGCCAGACA
ATTATTGTCTGGTATAGTGCAGCAGCAGAACAATTTGCTGAGGGCTATTGAGGCGCAACAGCATCTGTTG
CAACTCACAGTCTGGGGCATCAAGCAGCTCCAGGCAAGAATCCTGGCTGTGGAAAGATACCTAAAGGATC
AACAGCTCCTGGGGATTTGGGGTTGCTCTGGAAAACTCATTTGCACCACTGCTGTGCCTTGGAATGCTAG
TTGGAGTAATAAATCTCTGGAACAGATTTGGAATCACACGACCTGGATGGAGTGGGACAGAGAAATTAAC
AATTACACAAGCTTAATACACTCCTTAATTGAAGAATCGCAAAACCAGCAAGAAAAGAATGAACAAGAAT
TATTGGAATTAGATAAATGGGCAAGTTTGTGGAATTGGTTTAACATAACAAATTGGCTGTGGTATATAAA
ATTATTCATAATGATAGTAGGAGGCTTGGTAGGTTTAAGAATAGTTTTTGCTGTACTTTCTATAGTGAAT
AGAGTTAGGCAGGGATATTCACCATTATCGTTTCAGACCCACCTCCCAACCCCGAGGGGACCCATGCATT
GCATCTCAATTAGTCAGCAACCAGGTGTGGAAAGTCCCCAGGCTCCCCAGCAGGCAGAAGTATGCAAAGC
ATGCGTCTCAATTAGTCAGCAACCATAGTCCCGCCCCTAACTCCGCCCATCCCGCCCCTAACTCCGCCCA
GTTCCGCCCATTCTCCGCCCCATGGCTGACTAATTTTTTTTATTTATGCAGAGGCCGAGGCCGCCTCGGC
CTCTGAGCTATTCCAGAAGTAGTGAGGAGGCTTTTTTGGAGGCCTAGGCTTTTGCAAAAAGCTTTCTAGA
GGTACCACCGGAGCTTACCATGACCGAGTACAAGCCCACGGTGCGCCTCGCCACCCGCGACGACGTCCCC
AGGGCCGTACGCACCCTCGCCGCCGCGTTCGCCGACTACCCCGCCACGCGCCACACCGTCGATCCGGACC
GCCACATCGAGCGGGTCACCGAGCTGCAAGAACTCTTCCTCACGCGCGTCGGGCTCGACATCGGCAAGGT
GTGGGTCGCGGACGACGGCGCCGCCGTGGCGGTCTGGACCACGCCGGAGAGCGTCGAAGCGGGGGCGGTG
TTCGCCGAGATCGGCCCGCGCATGGCCGAGTTGAGCGGTTCCCGGCTGGCCGCGCAGCAACAGATGGAAG
GCCTCCTGGCGCCGCACCGGCCCAAGGAGCCCGCGTGGTTCCTGGCCACCGTCGGCGTCTCGCCCGACCA
CCAGGGCAAGGGTCTGGGCAGCGCCGTCGTGCTCCCCGGAGTGGAGGCGGCCGAGCGCGCCGGGGTGCCC
GCCTTCCTGGAGACCTCCGCGCCCCGCAACCTCCCCTTCTACGAGCGGCTCGGCTTCACCGTCACCGCCG
ACGTCGAGGTGCCCGAAGGACCGCGCACCTGGTGCATGACCCGCAAGCCCGGTGCCAGTTAACGAATTCT
AGATCTTGAGACAAATGGCAGTATTCATCCACAATTTTAAAAGAAAAGGGGGGATTGGGGGGTACAGTGC
AGGGGAAAGAATAGTAGACATAATAGCAACAGACATACAAACTAAAGAATTACAAAAACAAATTACAAAA
ATTCAAAATTTTCGGGTTTATTACAGGGACAGCAGAGATCCACTTTGGCGCC
